Addgene plasmid #19890: pFRT/FLAG/HA-DEST EIF2C4
Depositing lab: Thomas Tuschl. Depositing organization: Rockefeller University. Publication: Molecular characterization of human Argonaute-containing ribonucleoprotein complexes and their bound target mRNAs. Landthaler M, Gaidatzis D, Rothballer A, Chen PY, Soll SJ, Dinic L, Ojo T, Hafner M, Zavolan M, Tuschl T. RNA. 2008 Dec;14(12):2580-96. doi: 10.1261/rna.1351608. Epub 2008 Oct 31. PubMed 18978028.
Backbone
  Vector backbone: pFRT/TO/FLAG/HA-DEST
  Backbone size w/o insert (bp): 5421
  Vector type: Mammalian Expression
Growth in bacteria
  Bacterial resistance: Ampicillin, 100 μg/mL
  Growth temperature: 37°C
  Growth strain: DH5alpha
  Copy number: High Copy
Gene/Insert
  Gene/Insert name: Eukaryotic translation initiation factor 2C, 4 (alt name: EIF2C4; Ago4)
  Species: H. sapiens (human)
  Insert size (bp): 2586
  GenBank ID: NM_017629
  Entrez Gene: AGO4 (a.k.a. EIF2C4)
  Tag / fusion protein: FLAG/HA (N terminal on backbone)
  Cloning method: Gateway Cloning
  Sequencing primers: 5′ CMV
Terms and licenses: Academic/Nonprofit Terms; Industry Terms: Not Available to Industry
How to cite: pFRT/FLAG/HA-DEST EIF2C4 was a gift from Thomas Tuschl (Addgene plasmid # 19890 ; http://n2t.net/addgene:19890 ; RRID:Addgene_19890)
