[The description below was written by a language model from this plasmid's Addgene catalogue record and pLannotate feature annotations shown in this document.]
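Description:
pFRT/FLAG/HA-DEST EIF2C4 is a mammalian expression plasmid of about 7.9 kb that encodes human Argonaute 4 (AGO4, formerly EIF2C4) with an N-terminal FLAG/HA tandem epitope tag supplied by the backbone. It was made by Gateway recombination into the pFRT/TO/FLAG/HA-DEST destination vector, so the roughly 2.6 kb AGO4 coding sequence is flanked by attB1 and attB2 sites. Expression is driven by the CMV immediate-early enhancer and promoter and terminated by the bovine growth hormone polyadenylation signal. A T7 promoter lies upstream of the tag. The automated annotation detects only the FLAG portion of the tag, and it also finds a V5 tag sequence downstream of attB2; whether that is translated depends on the insert's stop codon, which the record does not state. The "TO" in the backbone name suggests a tetracycline-operator version of the CMV promoter, but no tet operators are annotated, and the plasmid's own name omits it.

In bacteria the plasmid replicates from a high-copy ColE1/pUC-type origin and is selected with ampicillin through the bla gene. Downstream of the expression cassette sits an FRT site directly followed by a hygromycin resistance coding sequence and an SV40 poly(A) signal, with no complete promoter annotated in front of it. This arrangement is characteristic of FLP-mediated integration systems: recombination into a genomic FRT site in a suitable host cell line places the hygromycin gene behind a resident promoter, allowing selection of isogenic stable lines carrying a single copy of the transgene. The associated publication concerns human Argonaute-containing ribonucleoprotein complexes and their bound mRNAs, which fits use of the tagged protein for affinity purification of AGO4 complexes.
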