Features (pLannotate 1.2.2; 24 found; start..end, strand, type, name):
     28..80      -  misc_feature   bom (fragment): basis of mobility region from pBR322
    235..614     +  enhancer       CMV enhancer: human cytomegalovirus immediate early enhancer
    615..818     +  promoter       CMV promoter: human cytomegalovirus (CMV) immediate early promoter
    814..847     +  LTR            5' LTR (truncated) (fragment): truncated 5' long terminal repeat (LTR) from HIV-1
    863..881     +  promoter       T7 promoter: promoter for bacteriophage T7 RNA polymerase
    958..978     +  CDS            FLAG (fragment): FLAG® epitope tag, followed by an enterokinase cleavage site
   1021..1045    +  protein_bind   attB1: mutant version of attB; recombination site for the Gateway® BP reaction BP Clonase™
   1051..3633    +  CDS            AGO4: AGO4_HUMAN - Also known as EIF2C4, KIAA1567. Experimental evidence at protein level: Swiss-Prot protein existence level 1. Required for RNA-mediated gene silencing (RNAi). Binds to short RNAs such as microRNAs (miRNAs) and represses the translation of mRNAs which are complementary to them. Lacks endonuclease activity and does not appear to cleave target mRNAs. Also required for RNA-directed transcription and replication of the human hapatitis delta virus (HDV). From Homo sapiens (Human).
   3668..3692    -  protein_bind   attB2: mutant version of attB; recombination site for the Gateway® BP reaction BP Clonase™
   3745..3786    +  CDS            V5 tag: epitope tag from simian virus 5
   3830..4054    +  polyA_signal   bGH poly(A) signal: bovine growth hormone polyadenylation signal
   4058..4079    +  promoter       SV40 promoter (fragment): SV40 enhancer and early promoter
   4100..4333    +  rep_origin     f1 ori (fragment) (sequence partly withheld): f1 bacteriophage origin of replication; arrow indicates direction of (+) strand synthesis
   4338..4385    +  protein_bind   FRT: FLP-mediated recombination occurs in the 8-bp core sequence TCTAGAAA (Turan and Bode, 2011). FLP recombinase from the Saccharomyces cerevisiae 2μ plasmid
   4393..5415    +  CDS            HygR: aminoglycoside phosphotransferase from E. coli; aph(4)-Ia; confers resistance to hygromycin
   5425..5550    +  CDS            ble (fragment): BLE_KLEPN - Experimental evidence at protein level: Swiss-Prot protein existence level 1. Binding protein with a strong affinity to the bleomycin family of antibiotics. Binds to CL990; an antimitotic-antibiotic compound. From Klebsiella pneumoniae.
   5545..5666    +  polyA_signal   SV40 poly(A) signal: SV40 polyadenylation signal
   5739..5755    -  protein_bind   lac operator: The lac repressor binds to the lac operator to inhibit transcription in E. coli. This inhibition can be relieved by adding lactose or isopropyl-β-D-thiogalactopyranoside (IPTG). lac repressor encoded by lacI
   5763..5793    -  promoter       lac promoter: promoter for the E. coli lac operon
   5808..5829    -  protein_bind   CAP binding site: CAP binding activates transcription in the presence of cAMP. E. coli catabolite activator protein
   5842..5934    -  CDS            lacI (fragment): lac repressor; lacI; The lac repressor binds to the lac operator to inhibit transcription in E. coli. This inhibition can be relieved by adding lactose or isopropyl-β-D-thiogalactopyranoside (IPTG).
   6117..6705    -  rep_origin     ori: high-copy-number ColE1/pMB1/pBR322/pUC origin of replication
   6876..7736    -  CDS            AmpR: β-lactamase; bla; confers resistance to ampicillin, carbenicillin, and related antibiotics
   7737..7841    -  promoter       AmpR promoter: bla
>Addgene plasmid #19890 | pFRT/FLAG/HA-DEST EIF2C4 | depositor full sequence | sequence record 9413 | Author sequence
GACGGATCGGGAGATCTCCCGATCCCCTATGGTGCACTCTCAGTACAATCTGCTCTGATGCCGCATAGTT
AAGCCAGTATCTGCTCCCTGCTTGTGTGTTGGAGGTCGCTGAGTAGTGCGCGAGCAAAATTTAAGCTACA
ACAAGGCAAGGCTTGACCGACAATTGCATGAAGAATCTGCTTAGGGTTAGGCGTTTTGCGCTGCTTCGCG
ATGTACGGGCCAGATATACGCGTTGACATTGATTATTGACTAGTTATTAATAGTAATCAATTACGGGGTC
ATTAGTTCATAGCCCATATATGGAGTTCCGCGTTACATAACTTACGGTAAATGGCCCGCCTGGCTGACCG
CCCAACGACCCCCGCCCATTGACGTCAATAATGACGTATGTTCCCATAGTAACGCCAATAGGGACTTTCC
ATTGACGTCAATGGGTGGAGTATTTACGGTAAACTGCCCACTTGGCAGTACATCAAGTGTATCATATGCC
AAGTACGCCCCCTATTGACGTCAATGACGGTAAATGGCCCGCCTGGCATTATGCCCAGTACATGACCTTA
TGGGACTTTCCTACTTGGCAGTACATCTACGTATTAGTCATCGCTATTACCATGGTGATGCGGTTTTGGC
AGTACATCAATGGGCGTGGATAGCGGTTTGACTCACGGGGATTTCCAAGTCTCCACCCCATTGACGTCAA
TGGGAGTTTGTTTTGGCACCAAAATCAACGGGACTTTCCAAAATGTCGTAACAACTCCGCCCCATTGACG
CAAATGGGCGGTAGGCGTGTACGGTGGGAGGTCTATATAAGCAGAGCTCTCTGGCTAACTAGAGAACCCA
CTGCTTACTGGCTTATCGAAATTAATACGACTCACTATAGGGAGACCCAAGCTGGCTAGCGAGCTCGGAT
CGATCCATCGATAGTGTGGTGGAATTCTGATCGCCGCCGCCATGGACTACAAGGACGACGATGACAAGTA
CCCTTATGACGTGCCCGATTACGCTTTGAACCAGATATCAACAAGTTTGTACAAAAAAGCAGGCTCCACC
ATGGAGGCGCTGGGACCCGGACCTCCGGCTAGCCTGTTTCAGCCACCTCGTCGTCCTGGCCTTGGAACTG
TTGGAAAACCAATTCGACTGTTAGCCAATCATTTTCAGGTTCAGATTCCTAAAATAGATGTGTATCACTA
TGATGTGGATATTAAGCCTGAAAAACGGCCTCGTAGAGTCAACAGGGAGGTAGTAGATACAATGGTGCGG
CACTTCAAGATGCAAATATTTGGTGATCGGCAGCCTGGGTATGATGGCAAAAGAAACATGTACACAGCAC
ATCCACTACCAATTGGACGGGATAGGGTTGATATGGAGGTGACTCTTCCAGGCGAGGGTAAAGACCAAAC
ATTTAAAGTGTCTGTTCAGTGGGTGTCAGTTGTGAGCCTTCAGTTGCTTTTAGAAGCTTTGGCTGGGCAC
TTGAATGAAGTCCCAGATGACTCAGTACAAGCACTTGATGTTATCACAAGACACCTTCCCTCCATGAGGT
ACACCCCAGTGGGCCGTTCCTTTTTCTCACCCCCGGAAGGTTACTACCACCCTCTGGGAGGGGGCAGGGA
GGTCTGGTTTGGTTTTCATCAGTCTGTGAGACCTGCCATGTGGAATATGATGCTCAACATTGATGTATCT
GCAACTGCTTTCTACCGGGCTCAGCCTATCATTGAGTTCATGTGTGAGGTTTTAGACATTCAGAACATCA
ATGAACAGACCAAACCTCTAACAGACTCCCAGCGTGTCAAATTTACCAAAGAAATCAGAGGTCTCAAAGT
TGAGGTGACCCACTGTGGACAGATGAAACGAAAATACCGAGTTTGTAATGTGACTAGACGGCCAGCCAGT
CATCAAACTTTTCCTTTGCAGCTAGAAAACGGTCAAGCTATGGAATGTACAGTAGCTCAATATTTTAAGC
AAAAGTATAGTCTGCAACTGAAATACCCCCATCTTCCCTGTCTCCAAGTGGGACAAGAACAAAAGCATAC
ATACTTGCCACTCGAGGTCTGTAATATAGTGGCAGGACAGCGATGTATCAAGAAGCTCACAGACAATCAG
ACTTCCACAATGATCAAAGCTACAGCAAGATCTGCTCCTGACAGACAGGAAGAGATCAGTAGACTGGTGA
AGAGCAACAGTATGGTGGGTGGACCTGATCCATACCTTAAAGAATTTGGTATTGTTGTCCACAATGAAAT
GACAGAGCTCACAGGCAGGGTACTTCCAGCACCAATGCTGCAATATGGAGGCCGGAATAAAACAGTAGCC
ACACCCAACCAGGGTGTCTGGGACATGCGAGGAAAGCAGTTTTATGCTGGCATTGAAATTAAAGTTTGGG
CAGTTGCTTGTTTTGCACCTCAGAAACAATGTAGGGAAGATTTACTAAAGAGTTTCACTGACCAGCTGCG
TAAAATCTCTAAGGATGCAGGAATGCCCATCCAGGGTCAGCCATGTTTCTGCAAGTATGCACAAGGTGCA
GACAGTGTGGAGCCTATGTTTAAACATCTGAAAATGACTTATGTGGGCCTACAGCTAATAGTGGTTATCC
TGCCTGGAAAGACACCAGTATATGCGGAGGTGAAACGTGTTGGAGATACCCTTCTAGGTATGGCCACACA
GTGTGTCCAGGTAAAAAATGTAGTGAAGACCTCACCTCAAACCCTTTCCAATCTTTGCCTGAAGATAAAT
GCAAAACTTGGAGGAATTAACAATGTGCTTGTGCCTCATCAAAGGCCCTCGGTGTTCCAGCAGCCTGTCA
TCTTCCTGGGAGCGGATGTCACACACCCCCCAGCAGGGGATGGGAAGAAACCTTCCATTGCTGCTGTGGT
TGGCAGTATGGATGGCCACCCCAGCCGGTACTGTGCCACCGTTCGGGTGCAGACTTCCCGGCAGGAGATC
TCCCAAGAGCTCCTCTACAGTCAAGAGGTCATCCAGGACCTGACTAACATGGTTCGAGAGCTGCTGATTC
AGTTCTACAAATCCACACGCTTCAAACCCACTCGGATCATCTATTACCGTGGAGGGGTATCTGAGGGACA
AATGAAACAGGTAGCTTGGCCAGAACTAATAGCAATTCGAAAGGCATGTATTAGCTTGGAAGAAGATTAC
CGGCCAGGAATAACTTATATTGTGGTGCAAAAAAGACATCACACACGACTCTTCTGTGCAGATAAAACAG
AAAGGGTAGGGAAAAGTGGCAATGTACCAGCAGGCACTACAGTGGATAGTACCATCACACATCCATCTGA
GTTTGACTTTTACCTCTGTAGTCATGCAGGAATTCAGGGAACCAGCCGTCCCTCACATTACCAGGTCTTG
TGGGATGACAACTGCTTCACTGCAGATGAACTCCAGCTACTGACTTACCAGCTGTGTCACACCTATGTGA
GGTGCACTCGCTCAGTCTCTATTCCAGCCCCTGCATATTATGCCCGGCTTGTAGCATTTAGGGCAAGGTA
TCATCTGGTGGATAAAGATCATGACAGTGCGGAAGGCAGTCATGTGTCAGGACAGAGCAACGGCCGGGAT
CCTCAGGCCTTGGCTAAGGCTGTGCAAATCCACCATGATACCCAGCACACGATGTATTTTGCCTGAGAGA
ATTCGCGGCCGCACTCGAGATATCTAGACCCAGCTTTCTTGTACAAAGTGGTTGATATCCAGCACAGTGG
CGGCCGCTCAAGTCTAGAGGGCCCGCGGTTCGAAGGTAAGCCTATCCCTAACCCTCTCCTCGGTCTCGAT
TCTACGCTCGAGTCTAGAGGGCCCGTTTAAACCCGCTGATCAGCCTCGACTGTGCCTTCTAGTTGCCAGC
CATCTGTTGTTTGCCCCTCCCCCGTGCCTTCCTTGACCCTGGAAGGTGCCACTCCCACTGTCCTTTCCTA
ATAAAATGAGGAAATTGCATCGCATTGTCTGAGTAGGTGTCATTCTATTCTGGGGGGTGGGGTGGGGCAG
GACAGCAAGGGGGAGGATTGGGAAGACAATAGCAGGCATGCTGGGGATGCGGTGGGCTCTATGGCTTCTG
AGGCGGAAAGAACCAGCTGGGGCTCTAGGGGGTATCCCC
[124 nt withheld, positions 4100-4223]
C
[91 nt withheld, positions 4225-4315]
AGGGTGATGGTTCACGTACCTAGAAGTTCCTATTCCGAAGTTCCTATTCTCTAGAAAGTATAGGAACTTC
CTTGGCCAAAAAGCCTGAACTCACCGCGACGTCTGTCGAGAAGTTTCTGATCGAAAAGTTCGACAGCGTC
TCCGACCTGATGCAGCTCTCGGAGGGCGAAGAATCTCGTGCTTTCAGCTTCGATGTAGGAGGGCGTGGAT
ATGTCCTGCGGGTAAATAGCTGCGCCGATGGTTTCTACAAAGATCGTTATGTTTATCGGCACTTTGCATC
GGCCGCGCTCCCGATTCCGGAAGTGCTTGACATTGGGGAATTCAGCGAGAGCCTGACCTATTGCATCTCC
CGCCGTGCACAGGGTGTCACGTTGCAAGACCTGCCTGAAACCGAACTGCCCGCTGTTCTGCAGCCGGTCG
CGGAGGCCATGGATGCGATCGCTGCGGCCGATCTTAGCCAGACGAGCGGGTTCGGCCCATTCGGACCGCA
AGGAATCGGTCAATACACTACATGGCGTGATTTCATATGCGCGATTGCTGATCCCCATGTGTATCACTGG
CAAACTGTGATGGACGACACCGTCAGTGCGTCCGTCGCGCAGGCTCTCGATGAGCTGATGCTTTGGGCCG
AGGACTGCCCCGAAGTCCGGCACCTCGTGCACGCGGATTTCGGCTCCAACAATGTCCTGACGGACAATGG
CCGCATAACAGCGGTCATTGACTGGAGCGAGGCGATGTTCGGGGATTCCCAATACGAGGTCGCCAACATC
TTCTTCTGGAGGCCGTGGTTGGCTTGTATGGAGCAGCAGACGCGCTACTTCGAGCGGAGGCATCCGGAGC
TTGCAGGATCGCCGCGGCTCCGGGCGTATATGCTCCGCATTGGTCTTGACCAACTCTATCAGAGCTTGGT
TGACGGCAATTTCGATGATGCAGCTTGGGCGCAGGGTCGATGCGACGCAATCGTCCGATCCGGAGCCGGG
ACTGTCGGGCGTACACAAATCGCCCGCAGAAGCGCGGCCGTCTGGACCGATGGCTGTGTAGAAGTACTCG
CCGATAGTGGAAACCGACGCCCCAGCACTCGTCCGAGGGCAAAGGAATAGCACGTACTACGAGATTTCGA
TTCCACCGCCGCCTTCTATGAAAGGTTGGGCTTCGGAATCGTTTTCCGGGACGCCGGCTGGATGATCCTC
CAGCGCGGGGATCTCATGCTGGAGTTCTTCGCCCACCCCAACTTGTTTATTGCAGCTTATAATGGTTACA
AATAAAGCAATAGCATCACAAATTTCACAAATAAAGCATTTTTTTCACTGCATTCTAGTTGTGGTTTGTC
CAAACTCATCAATGTATCTTATCATGTCTGTATACCGTCGACCTCTAGCTAGAGCTTGGCGTAATCATGG
TCATAGCTGTTTCCTGTGTGAAATTGTTATCCGCTCACAATTCCACACAACATACGAGCCGGAAGCATAA
AGTGTAAAGCCTGGGGTGCCTAATGAGTGAGCTAACTCACATTAATTGCGTTGCGCTCACTGCCCGCTTT
CCAGTCGGGAAACCTGTCGTGCCAGCTGCATTAATGAATCGGCCAACGCGCGGGGAGAGGCGGTTTGCGT
ATTGGGCGCTCTTCCGCTTCCTCGCTCACTGACTCGCTGCGCTCGGTCGTTCGGCTGCGGCGAGCGGTAT
CAGCTCACTCAAAGGCGGTAATACGGTTATCCACAGAATCAGGGGATAACGCAGGAAAGAACATGTGAGC
AAAAGGCCAGCAAAAGGCCAGGAACCGTAAAAAGGCCGCGTTGCTGGCGTTTTTCCATAGGCTCCGCCCC
CCTGACGAGCATCACAAAAATCGACGCTCAAGTCAGAGGTGGCGAAACCCGACAGGACTATAAAGATACC
AGGCGTTTCCCCCTGGAAGCTCCCTCGTGCGCTCTCCTGTTCCGACCCTGCCGCTTACCGGATACCTGTC
CGCCTTTCTCCCTTCGGGAAGCGTGGCGCTTTCTCATAGCTCACGCTGTAGGTATCTCAGTTCGGTGTAG
GTCGTTCGCTCCAAGCTGGGCTGTGTGCACGAACCCCCCGTTCAGCCCGACCGCTGCGCCTTATCCGGTA
ACTATCGTCTTGAGTCCAACCCGGTAAGACACGACTTATCGCCACTGGCAGCAGCCACTGGTAACAGGAT
TAGCAGAGCGAGGTATGTAGGCGGTGCTACAGAGTTCTTGAAGTGGTGGCCTAACTACGGCTACACTAGA
AGGACAGTATTTGGTATCTGCGCTCTGCTGAAGCCAGTTACCTTCGGAAAAAGAGTTGGTAGCTCTTGAT
CCGGCAAACAAACCACCGCTGGTAGCGGTGGTTTTTTTGTTTGCAAGCAGCAGATTACGCGCAGAAAAAA
AGGATCTCAAGAAGATCCTTTGATCTTTTCTACGGGGTCTGACGCTCAGTGGAACGAAAACTCACGTTAA
GGGATTTTGGTCATGAGATTATCAAAAAGGATCTTCACCTAGATCCTTTTAAATTAAAAATGAAGTTTTA
AATCAATCTAAAGTATATATGAGTAAACTTGGTCTGACAGTTACCAATGCTTAATCAGTGAGGCACCTAT
CTCAGCGATCTGTCTATTTCGTTCATCCATAGTTGCCTGACTCCCCGTCGTGTAGATAACTACGATACGG
GAGGGCTTACCATCTGGCCCCAGTGCTGCAATGATACCGCGAGACCCACGCTCACCGGCTCCAGATTTAT
CAGCAATAAACCAGCCAGCCGGAAGGGCCGAGCGCAGAAGTGGTCCTGCAACTTTATCCGCCTCCATCCA
GTCTATTAATTGTTGCCGGGAAGCTAGAGTAAGTAGTTCGCCAGTTAATAGTTTGCGCAACGTTGTTGCC
ATTGCTACAGGCATCGTGGTGTCACGCTCGTCGTTTGGTATGGCTTCATTCAGCTCCGGTTCCCAACGAT
CAAGGCGAGTTACATGATCCCCCATGTTGTGCAAAAAAGCGGTTAGCTCCTTCGGTCCTCCGATCGTTGT
CAGAAGTAAGTTGGCCGCAGTGTTATCACTCATGGTTATGGCAGCACTGCATAATTCTCTTACTGTCATG
CCATCCGTAAGATGCTTTTCTGTGACTGGTGAGTACTCAACCAAGTCATTCTGAGAATAGTGTATGCGGC
GACCGAGTTGCTCTTGCCCGGCGTCAATACGGGATAATACCGCGCCACATAGCAGAACTTTAAAAGTGCT
CATCATTGGAAAACGTTCTTCGGGGCGAAAACTCTCAAGGATCTTACCGCTGTTGAGATCCAGTTCGATG
TAACCCACTCGTGCACCCAACTGATCTTCAGCATCTTTTACTTTCACCAGCGTTTCTGGGTGAGCAAAAA
CAGGAAGGCAAAATGCCGCAAAAAAGGGAATAAGGGCGACACGGAAATGTTGAATACTCATACTCTTCCT
TTTTCAATATTATTGAAGCATTTATCAGGGTTATTGTCTCATGAGCGGATACATATTTGAATGTATTTAG
AAAAATAAACAAATAGGGGTTCCGCGCACATTTCCCCGAAAAGTGCCACCTGACGTC
