>Addgene plasmid #19890 | pFRT/FLAG/HA-DEST EIF2C4 | addgene partial sequence | sequence record 25683 | 19890 with CMV-F
GAGCTCTCTGGCTAACTAGAGAACCCACTGCTTACTGGCTTATCGAAATTAATACGACTCACTATAGGGA
GACCCAAGCTGGCTAGCGAGCTCGGATCGATCCATCGATAGTGTGGTGGAATTCTGATCGCCGCCGCCAT
GGACTACAAGGACGACGATGACAAGTACCCTTATGACGTGCCCGATTACGCTTTGAACCAGATATCAACA
AGTTTGTACAAAAAAGCAGGCTCCACCATGGAGGCGCTGGGACCCGGACCTCCGGCTAGCCTGTTTCAGC
CACCTCGTCGTCCTGGCCTTGGAACTGTTGGAAAACCAATTCGACTGTTAGCCAATCATTTTCAGGTTCA
GATTCCTAAAATAGATGTGTATCACTATGATGTGGATATTAAGCCTGAAAAACGGCCTCGTAGAGTCAAC
AGGGAGGTAGTAGATACAATGGTGCGGCACTTCAAGATGCAAATATTTGGTGATCGGCAGCCTGGGTATG
ATGGCAAAAGAAACATGTACACAGCACATCCACTACCAATTGGACGGGATAGGGTTGATATGGAGGTGAC
TCTTCCAGGCGAGGGTAAAGACCAAACATTTAAAGTGTCTGTTCAGTGGGTGTCAGTTGTGAGCCTTCAG
TTGNNTNNNANANNNNNNTGNNNGGGNNNNNNNNNTGAANTCCCNNNNANNNANTNNNNTACAAGCCNCN
TTGATGTTATCACAAGACACCTTTCCCNTCCATGGANGGTA
